>Addgene plasmid #147949 | pCIneo-RLuc-HsAsb9-3UTR_X | depositor full sequence | sequence record 290396 | Full Sequence
TCAATATTGGCCATTAGCCATATTATTCATTGGTTATATAGCATAAATCAATATTGGCTATTGGCCATTG
CATACGTTGTATCTATATCATAATATGTACATTTATATTGGCTCATGTCCAATATGACCGCCATGTTGGC
ATTGATTATTGACTAGTTATTAATAGTAATCAATTACGGGGTCATTAGTTCATAGCCCATATATGGAGTT
CCGCGTTACATAACTTACGGTAAATGGCCCGCCTGGCTGACCGCCCAACGACCCCCGCCCATTGACGTCA
ATAATGACGTATGTTCCCATAGTAACGCCAATAGGGACTTTCCATTGACGTCAATGGGTGGAGTATTTAC
GGTAAACTGCCCACTTGGCAGTACATCAAGTGTATCATATGCCAAGTCCGCCCCCTATTGACGTCAATGA
CGGTAAATGGCCCGCCTGGCATTATGCCCAGTACATGACCTTACGGGACTTTCCTACTTGGCAGTACATC
TACGTATTAGTCATCGCTATTACCATGGTGATGCGGTTTTGGCAGTACACCAATGGGCGTGGATAGCGGT
TTGACTCACGGGGATTTCCAAGTCTCCACCCCATTGACGTCAATGGGAGTTTGTTTTGGCACCAAAATCA
ACGGGACTTTCCAAAATGTCGTAACAACTGCGATCGCCCGCCCCGTTGACGCAAATGGGCGGTAGGCGTG
TACGGTGGGAGGTCTATATAAGCAGAGCTCGTTTAGTGAACCGTCAGATCACTAGAAGCTTTATTGCGGT
AGTTTATCACAGTTAAATTGCTAACGCAGTCAGTGCTTCTGACACAACAGTCTCGAACTTAAGCTGCAGT
GACTCTCTTAAGGTAGCCTTGCAGAAGTTGGTCGTGAGGCACTGGGCAGGTAAGTATCAAGGTTACAAGA
CAGGTTTAAGGAGACCAATAGAAACTGGGCTTGTCGAGACAGAGAAGACTCTTGCGTTTCTGATAGGCAC
CTATTGGTCTTACTGACATCCACTTTGCCTTTCTCTCCACAGGTGTCCACTCCCAGTTCAATTACAGCTC
TTAAGGCTAGAGTACTTAATACGACTCACTATAGGCTAGCCACCATGGCTTCCAAGGTGTACGACCCCGA
GCAACGCAAACGCATGATCACTGGGCCTCAGTGGTGGGCTCGCTGCAAGCAAATGAACGTGCTGGACTCC
TTCATCAACTACTATGATTCCGAGAAGCACGCCGAGAACGCCGTGATTTTTCTGCATGGTAACGCTGCCT
CCAGCTACCTGTGGAGGCACGTCGTGCCTCACATCGAGCCCGTGGCTAGATGCATCATCCCTGATCTGAT
CGGAATGGGTAAGTCCGGCAAGAGCGGGAATGGCTCATATCGCCTCCTGGATCACTACAAGTACCTCACC
GCTTGGTTCGAGCTGCTGAACCTTCCAAAGAAAATCATCTTTGTGGGCCACGACTGGGGGGCTTGTCTGG
CCTTTCACTACTCCTACGAGCACCAAGACAAGATCAAGGCCATCGTCCATGCTGAGAGTGTCGTGGACGT
GATCGAGTCCTGGGACGAGTGGCCTGACATCGAGGAGGATATCGCCCTGATCAAGAGCGAAGAGGGCGAG
AAAATGGTGCTTGAGAATAACTTCTTCGTCGAGACCATGCTCCCAAGCAAGATCATGCGGAAACTGGAGC
CTGAGGAGTTCGCTGCCTACCTGGAGCCATTCAAGGAGAAGGGCGAGGTTAGACGGCCTACCCTCTCCTG
GCCTCGCGAGATCCCTCTCGTTAAGGGAGGCAAGCCCGACGTCGTCCAGATTGTCCGCAACTACAACGCC
TACCTTCGGGCCAGCGACGATCTGCCTAAGATGTTCATCGAGTCCGACCCTGGGTTCTTTTCCAACGCTA
TTGTCGAGGGAGCTAAGAAGTTCCCTAACACCGAGTTCGTGAAGGTGAAGGGCCTCCACTTCAGCCAGGA
GGACGCTCCAGATGAAATGGGTAAGTACATCAAGAGCTTCGTGGAGCGCGTGCTGAAGAACGAGCAGTAA
TTCTAGATCTGTGACATCCCTTGGGGCTCTAGTAGAAGGGCCCCCTTCTTTGATGCAGTTATGCCGCCTT
AGAATTCGGAAGTGTTTTGGAATCCAGCAGCATCATAAGATAACCAAACTCGTCCTCCCAGAGGATCTGA
AACAGTTTCTCCTACATCTTTAAATGCATCTAGGGAATGGATTCACAAACGATGTGAAAACATTATTGAG
TGTTGTAGCCACTAGAATTTTAAAATCAAGTTGGATTTATAGAGTTTGACTAGTTTTTTCGATTAGATTT
GTATTTGTTATAAACTTGTTTATGGAGTTTGACTAATTTTTTCTATTCAATTTGTATTTGTTAAACTCAA
GCCAGGGTTGAAAGACACTGCATACGTTTGTATTATTAGTTAGAAGGCATGAAGACTTTTTTCCCTGCAT
GGAGAGTGTCATAAGTTATTGTTTTGCATATCTACTGCATGCCAAGCACTTTCTGCATCATCTAATTTAG
CCCTCACAGCCACTGGGTCAAGATGTCCAATTTTCCAGAGTAAGGATAGAGGAGTCAAATTCAAATACAG
GTTTTCTGACATTAACTTATGTGATGACTTGATCGAGGCAGGCTTTTCCAGTATCACTGTCCTGGTTCCA
TCTCTGCTATATGGGAAGAACTCGAGGCGGCCGCTTCCCTTTAGTGAGGGTTAATGCTTCGAGCAGACAT
GATAAGATACATTGATGAGTTTGGACAAACCACAACTAGAATGCAGTGAAAAAAATGCTTTATTTGTGAA
ATTTGTGATGCTATTGCTTTATTTGTAACCATTATAAGCTGCAATAAACAAGTTAACAACAACAATTGCA
TTCATTTTATGTTTCAGGTTCAGGGGGAGATGTGGGAGGTTTTTTAAAGCAAGTAAAACCTCTACAAATG
TGGTAAAATCCGATAAGGATCGATCCGGGCTGGCGTAATAGCGAAGAGGCCCGCACCGATCGCCCTTCCC
AACAGTTGCGCAGCCTGAATGGCGAATGG
[124 nt withheld, positions 3040-3163]
C
[91 nt withheld, positions 3165-3255]
A
[49 nt withheld, positions 3257-3305]
CCTTTGACGTTGGAGTCCACGTTCTTT
[37 nt withheld, positions 3333-3369]
ACCCTATCTCGGTCTATTCTTTTGATTTATAAGGGATTTTGCCGATTTCGGCCTATTGGTTAAAAAATGA
GCTGATTTAACAAAAATTTAACGCGAATTTTAACAAAATATTAACGCTTACAATTTCCTGATGCGGTATT
TTCTCCTTACGCATCTGTGCGGTATTTCACACCGCATACGCGGATCTGCGCAGCACCATGGCCTGAAATA
ACCTCTGAAAGAGGAACTTGGTTAGGTACCTTCTGAGGCGGAAAGAACCAGCTGTGGAATGTGTGTCAGT
TAGGGTGTGGAAAGTCCCCAGGCTCCCCAGCAGGCAGAAGTATGCAAAGCATGCATCTCAATTAGTCAGC
AACCAGGTGTGGAAAGTCCCCAGGCTCCCCAGCAGGCAGAAGTATGCAAAGCATGCATCTCAATTAGTCA
GCAACCATAGTCCCGCCCCTAACTCCGCCCATCCCGCCCCTAACTCCGCCCAGTTCCGCCCATTCTCCGC
CCCATGGCTGACTAATTTTTTTTATTTATGCAGAGGCCGAGGCCGCCTCGGCCTCTGAGCTATTCCAGAA
GTAGTGAGGAGGCTTTTTTGGAGGCCTAGGCTTTTGCAAAAAGCTTGATTCTTCTGACACAACAGTCTCG
AACTTAAGGCTAGAGCCACCATGATTGAACAAGATGGATTGCACGCAGGTTCTCCGGCCGCTTGGGTGGA
GAGGCTATTCGGCTATGACTGGGCACAACAGACAATCGGCTGCTCTGATGCCGCCGTGTTCCGGCTGTCA
GCGCAGGGGCGCCCGGTTCTTTTTGTCAAGACCGACCTGTCCGGTGCCCTGAATGAACTGCAGGACGAGG
CAGCGCGGCTATCGTGGCTGGCCACGACGGGCGTTCCTTGCGCAGCTGTGCTCGACGTTGTCACTGAAGC
GGGAAGGGACTGGCTGCTATTGGGCGAAGTGCCGGGGCAGGATCTCCTGTCATCTCACCTTGCTCCTGCC
GAGAAAGTATCCATCATGGCTGATGCAATGCGGCGGCTGCATACGCTTGATCCGGCTACCTGCCCATTCG
ACCACCAAGCGAAACATCGCATCGAGCGAGCACGTACTCGGATGGAAGCCGGTCTTGTCGATCAGGATGA
TCTGGACGAAGAGCATCAGGGGCTCGCGCCAGCCGAACTGTTCGCCAGGCTCAAGGCGCGCATGCCCGAC
GGCGAGGATCTCGTCGTGACCCATGGCGATGCCTGCTTGCCGAATATCATGGTGGAAAATGGCCGCTTTT
CTGGATTCATCGACTGTGGCCGGCTGGGTGTGGCGGACCGCTATCAGGACATAGCGTTGGCTACCCGTGA
TATTGCTGAAGAGCTTGGCGGCGAATGGGCTGACCGCTTCCTCGTGCTTTACGGTATCGCCGCTCCCGAT
TCGCAGCGCATCGCCTTCTATCGCCTTCTTGACGAGTTCTTCTGAGCGGGACTCTGGGGTTCGAAATGAC
CGACCAAGCGACGCCCAACCTGCCATCACGATGGCCGCAATAAAATATCTTTATTTTCATTACATCTGTG
TGTTGGTTTTTTGTGTGAATCGATAGCGATAAGGATCCGCGTATGGTGCACTCTCAGTACAATCTGCTCT
GATGCCGCATAGTTAAGCCAGCCCCGACACCCGCCAACACCCGCTGACGCGCCCTGACGGGCTTGTCTGC
TCCCGGCATCCGCTTACAGACAAGCTGTGACCGTCTCCGGGAGCTGCATGTGTCAGAGGTTTTCACCGTC
ATCACCGAAACGCGCGAGACGAAAGGGCCTCGTGATACGCCTATTTTTATAGGTTAATGTCATGATAATA
ATGGTTTCTTAGACGTCAGGTGGCACTTTTCGGGGAAATGTGCGCGGAACCCCTATTTGTTTATTTTTCT
AAATACATTCAAATATGTATCCGCTCATGAGACAATAACCCTGATAAATGCTTCAATAATATTGAAAAAG
GAAGAGTATGAGTATTCAACATTTCCGTGTCGCCCTTATTCCCTTTTTTGCGGCATTTTGCCTTCCTGTT
TTTGCTCACCCAGAAACGCTGGTGAAAGTAAAAGATGCTGAAGATCAGTTGGGTGCACGAGTGGGTTACA
TCGAACTGGATCTCAACAGCGGTAAGATCCTTGAGAGTTTTCGCCCCGAAGAACGTTTTCCAATGATGAG
CACTTTTAAAGTTCTGCTATGTGGCGCGGTATTATCCCGTATTGACGCCGGGCAAGAGCAACTCGGTCGC
CGCATACACTATTCTCAGAATGACTTGGTTGAGTACTCACCAGTCACAGAAAAGCATCTTACGGATGGCA
TGACAGTAAGAGAATTATGCAGTGCTGCCATAACCATGAGTGATAACACTGCGGCCAACTTACTTCTGAC
AACGATCGGAGGACCGAAGGAGCTAACCGCTTTTTTGCACAACATGGGGGATCATGTAACTCGCCTTGAT
CGTTGGGAACCGGAGCTGAATGAAGCCATACCAAACGACGAGCGTGACACCACGATGCCTGTAGCAATGG
CAACAACGTTGCGCAAACTATTAACTGGCGAACTACTTACTCTAGCTTCCCGGCAACAATTAATAGACTG
GATGGAGGCGGATAAAGTTGCAGGACCACTTCTGCGCTCGGCCCTTCCGGCTGGCTGGTTTATTGCTGAT
AAATCTGGAGCCGGTGAGCGTGGGTCTCGCGGTATCATTGCAGCACTGGGGCCAGATGGTAAGCCCTCCC
GTATCGTAGTTATCTACACGACGGGGAGTCAGGCAACTATGGATGAACGAAATAGACAGATCGCTGAGAT
AGGTGCCTCACTGATTAAGCATTGGTAACTGTCAGACCAAGTTTACTCATATATACTTTAGATTGATTTA
AAACTTCATTTTTAATTTAAAAGGATCTAGGTGAAGATCCTTTTTGATAATCTCATGACCAAAATCCCTT
AACGTGAGTTTTCGTTCCACTGAGCGTCAGACCCCGTAGAAAAGATCAAAGGATCTTCTTGAGATCCTTT
TTTTCTGCGCGTAATCTGCTGCTTGCAAACAAAAAAACCACCGCTACCAGCGGTGGTTTGTTTGCCGGAT
CAAGAGCTACCAACTCTTTTTCCGAAGGTAACTGGCTTCAGCAGAGCGCAGATACCAAATACTGTTCTTC
TAGTGTAGCCGTAGTTAGGCCACCACTTCAAGAACTCTGTAGCACCGCCTACATACCTCGCTCTGCTAAT
CCTGTTACCAGTGGCTGCTGCCAGTGGCGATAAGTCGTGTCTTACCGGGTTGGACTCAAGACGATAGTTA
CCGGATAAGGCGCAGCGGTCGGGCTGAACGGGGGGTTCGTGCACACAGCCCAGCTTGGAGCGAACGACCT
ACACCGAACTGAGATACCTACAGCGTGAGCTATGAGAAAGCGCCACGCTTCCCGAAGGGAGAAAGGCGGA
CAGGTATCCGGTAAGCGGCAGGGTCGGAACAGGAGAGCGCACGAGGGAGCTTCCAGGGGGAAACGCCTGG
TATCTTTATAGTCCTGTCGGGTTTCGCCACCTCTGACTTGAGCGTCGATTTTTGTGATGCTCGTCAGGGG
GGCGGAGCCTATGGAAAAACGCCAGCAACGCGGCCTTTTTACGGTTCCTGGCCTTTTGCTGGCCTTTTGC
TCACATGGCTCGACAGATCT
Features (pLannotate 1.2.2; 20 found; start..end, strand, type, name):
    140..517     +  enhancer       CMV enhancer: human cytomegalovirus immediate early enhancer
    518..729     +  promoter       CMV promoter: human cytomegalovirus (CMV) immediate early promoter
    890..1022    +  intron         chimeric intron: chimera between introns from human β-globin and immunoglobulin heavy chain genes
   1067..1085    +  promoter       T7 promoter: promoter for bacteriophage T7 RNA polymerase
   1095..2030    +  CDS            hRluc: Renilla luciferase human codon-optimized
   2065..2190    +  CDS            ASB9 (fragment): ASB9_HUMAN - Experimental evidence at protein level: Swiss-Prot protein existence level 1. Substrate-recognition component of a SCF-like ECS (Elongin- Cullin-SOCS-box protein) E3 ubiquitin-protein ligase complex which mediates the ubiquitination and subsequent proteasomal degradation of target proteins. Recognizes at least two forms of creatine kinase, CKB and CKMT1A. From Homo sapiens (Human).
   2698..2715    -  promoter       T3 promoter (fragment): promoter for bacteriophage T3 RNA polymerase
   2733..2854    -  polyA_signal   SV40 poly(A) signal: SV40 polyadenylation signal
   2877..2945    -  CDS            large T antigen (fragment): large T antigen from SV40 (simian virus 40)
   2969..3036    +  CDS            lacZα (fragment): LacZα fragment of β-galactosidase; lacZ fragment
   3040..3468    +  rep_origin     f1 ori (sequence partly withheld): f1 bacteriophage origin of replication; arrow indicates direction of (+) strand synthesis
   3496..3547    -  misc_feature   bom (fragment): basis of mobility region from pBR322
   3612..3969    +  promoter       SV40 promoter: SV40 enhancer and early promoter
   4020..4811    +  CDS            neo: KKA2_KLEPN - Also known as kan, nptII. Experimental evidence at protein level: Swiss-Prot protein existence level 1. Resistance to kanamycin, neomycin, paromomycin, ribostamycin, butirosin and gentamicin B. From Klebsiella pneumoniae.
   4878..4926    +  polyA_signal   poly(A) signal: synthetic polyadenylation signal
   4946..5000    -  misc_feature   bom (fragment): basis of mobility region from pBR322
   5102..5137    -  CDS            rop (fragment): Rop protein, which maintains plasmids at low copy number; rop
   5232..5336    +  promoter       AmpR promoter: bla
   5337..6197    +  CDS            AmpR: β-lactamase; bla; confers resistance to ampicillin, carbenicillin, and related antibiotics
   6368..6956    +  rep_origin     ori: high-copy-number ColE1/pMB1/pBR322/pUC origin of replication
