[The description below was written by a language model from this plasmid's Addgene catalogue record and pLannotate feature annotations shown in this document.]
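Description:
pCIneo-RLuc-HsAsb9-3UTR_X is a 7,029 nt mammalian expression plasmid built on the pCI-neo backbone that serves as a Renilla luciferase reporter carrying the 3′ untranslated region of human ASB9. Transcription is driven by the human cytomegalovirus immediate-early enhancer and promoter, followed by the chimeric β-globin/immunoglobulin heavy-chain intron that generally improves mRNA processing and expression. A T7 promoter sits just upstream of the reporter, which would permit in vitro transcription. The human codon-optimised Renilla luciferase (hRluc) open reading frame is followed by the ASB9-derived insert. The annotation software marks a short stretch immediately after the luciferase as a fragment of the ASB9 coding sequence, suggesting that the cloned segment begins with the end of the ASB9 open reading frame before continuing into the 3′ UTR. The rest of the insert is not annotated, and the cloning method is not recorded. An SV40 polyadenylation signal lies downstream of the insert region, annotated on the reverse strand.

For maintenance in bacteria, the plasmid has a high-copy ColE1/pUC-type origin and an ampicillin resistance gene with its own promoter. An f1 origin allows single-stranded DNA production. A separate cassette of SV40 enhancer/early promoter, neomycin phosphotransferase and a synthetic poly(A) signal allows selection of stably transfected mammalian cells with G418. Placing a candidate 3′ UTR behind luciferase lets reporter activity report on post-transcriptional regulation acting through that UTR. The associated publication concerns Nanos-mediated recruitment of the CCR4-NOT complex and translational repression, which fits such a use, although the record states the purpose only as mammalian expression of the ASB9 3′ UTR. The depositor sequence may be theoretical or only partly verified.
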