Addgene plasmid #147949: pCIneo-RLuc-HsAsb9-3UTR_X
Purpose: Mammalian Expression of HsAsb9-3UTR
Depositing lab: Elisa Izaurralde. Depositing organization: Max Planck Institute for Developmental Biology. Publication: Structural basis for the Nanos-mediated recruitment of the CCR4-NOT complex and translational repression. Bhandari D, Raisch T, Weichenrieder O, Jonas S, Izaurralde E. Genes Dev. 2014 Apr 15;28(8):888-901. doi: 10.1101/gad.237289.113. PubMed 24736845.
Backbone
  Vector backbone: pCI-neo
  Vector type: Mammalian Expression
Growth in bacteria
  Bacterial resistance: Ampicillin, 100 μg/mL
  Growth temperature: 37°C
  Growth strain: DH5alpha
  Copy number: High Copy
Gene/Insert
  Gene/Insert name: HsAsb9-3UTR
  Species: H. sapiens (human)
  Entrez Gene: ASB9
  Cloning method: Unknown
Terms and licenses: Academic/Nonprofit Terms; Industry Terms: Not Available to Industry
Depositor comments: Plasmids from this collection were made available to the research community and donated after the lab closed. Please note that the sequence provided by the depositing laboratory may be theoretical/predicted or based on Sanger sequencing results. There may be discrepancies between sequencing results obtained by Addgene and the depositor sequence. If an Addgene verified sequence is not available, please contact before placing your order to request that our lab fully sequence the plasmid.
How to cite: pCIneo-RLuc-HsAsb9-3UTR_X was a gift from Elisa Izaurralde (Addgene plasmid # 147949 ; http://n2t.net/addgene:147949 ; RRID:Addgene_147949)
